>Addgene plasmid #54247 | mEmerald-Rad21-C-18 | depositor partial sequence | sequence record 84391 | insert sequence
TGACGTCAGATCCGCTAGCGCTACCGGTCCACCATGGTGAGCAAGGGCGAGGAGCTGTTCACCGGGGTGG
TGCCCATCCTGGTCGAGCTGGACGGCGACGTAAACGGCCACAAGTTCAGCGTGTCCGGCGAGGGCGAGGG
CGATGCCACCTACGGCAAGCTGACCCTGAAGTTCATCTGCACCACCGGCAAGCTGCCCGTGCCCTGGCCC
ACCCTCGTGACCACCTTGACCTACGGCGTGCAGTGCTTCGCCCGCTACCCCGACCACATGAAGCAGCACG
ACTTCTTCAAGTCCGCCATGCCCGAAGGCTACGTCCAGGAGCGCACCATCTTCTTCAAGGACGACGGCAA
CTACAAGACCCGCGCCGAGGTGAAGTTCGAGGGCGACACCCTGGTGAACCGCATCGAGCTGAAGGGCATC
GACTTCAAGGAGGACGGCAACATCCTGGGGCACAAGCTGGAGTACAACTACAACAGCCACAAGGTCTATA
TCACCGCCGACAAGCAGAAGAACGGCATCAAGGTGAACTTCAAGACCCGCCACAACATCGAGGACGGCAG
CGTGCAGCTCGCCGACCACTACCAGCAGAACACCCCCATCGGCGACGGCCCCGTGCTGCTGCCCGACAAC
CACTACCTGAGCACCCAGTCCAAGCTGAGCAAAGACCCCAACGAGAAGCGCGATCACATGGTCCTGCTGG
AGTTCGTGACCGCCGCCGGGATCACTCTCGGCATGGACGAGCTGTACAAGTCCGGACTCAGATCTCGAGG
AAGCGGCGGATCTGGGTCCGGCAGCTCCGGCAGCTTCTACGCACATTTTGTTCTCAGTAAAAGAGGGCCT
CTGGCCAAAATTTGGCTAGCGGCCCATTGGGATAAGAAGCTAACCAAAGCCCATGTGTTCGAGTGTAATT
TAGAGAGCAGCGTGGAGAGTATCATCTCACCAAAGGTGAAAATGGCATTACGGACATCAGGACATCTCTT
ACTGGGAGTAGTTCGAATCTATCACAGGAAAGCCAAATACCTTCTTGCAGACTGTAATGAAGCATTCATT
AAGATAAAGATGGCTTTTCGGCCAGGTGTGGTTGACCTGCCTGAGGAAAATCGGGAAGCAGCTTATAATG
CCATTACTTTACCTGAAGAATTTCATGACTTTGATCAGCCACTGCCTGACTTAGATGACATCGATGTGGC
CCAGCAGTTCAGCTTGAATCAGAGTAGAGTGGAAGAGATAACCATGAGAGAAGAAGTTGGGAACATCAGT
ATTTTACAAGAAAATGATTTTGGTGATTTTGGAATGGATGATCGTGAGATAATGAGAGAAGGCAGTGCTT
TTGAGGATGACGACATGTTAGTAAGCACTACTACTTCTAACCTCCTATTAGAGTCTGAACAGAGCACCAG
CAATCTGAATGAGAAAATTAACCATTTAGAATATGAAGATCAATATAAGGATGATAATTTTGGAGAAGGA
AATGATGGTGGAATATTAGATGACAAACTTATTAGTAATAATGATGGCGGTATCTTTGATGATCCCCCTG
CCCTCTCTGAGGCAGGGGTGATGTTGCCAGAGCAGCCTGCACATGACGATATGGATGAGGATGATAATGT
ATCAATGGGTGGGCCTGATAGTCCTGATTCAGTGGATCCCGTTGAACCAATGCCAACCATGACTGATCAA
ACAACACTTGTTCCAAATGAGGAAGAAGCATTTGCATTGGAGCCTATTGATATAACTGTTAAAGAAACAA
AAGCCAAGAGGAAGAGGAAGCTAATTGTTGACAGTGTCAAAGAGTTGGATAGCAAGACAATTAGAGCCCA
ACTTAGTGATTATTCAGATATTGTTACTACTTTGGATCTGGCACCGCCCACCAAGAAATTGATGATGTGG
AAAGAGACAGGAGGAGTAGAAAAACTGTTTTCTTTACCTGCTCAGCCTTTGTGGAATAACAGACTACTGA
AGCTCTTTACACGCTGTCTTACACCGCTTGTACCAGAAGACCTTAGAAAAAGGAGGAAAGGAGGAGAGGC
AGATAATTTGGATGAATTCCTCAAAGAATTTGAAAATCCAGAGGTTCCTAGAGAGGACCAGCAACAGCAG
CATCAGCAGCGTGATGTTATCGATGAGCCCATTATTGAAGAGCCAAGCCGCCTCCAGGAGTCAGTGATGG
AGGCCAGCAGAACAAACATAGATGAGTCAGCTATGCCTCCACCACCACCTCAGGGAGTTAAGCGAAAAGC
TGGACAAATTGACCCAGAGCCTGTGATGCCTCCTCAGCAGGTAGAGCAGATGGAAATACCACCTGTAGAG
CTTCCCCCAGAAGAACCTCCAAATATCTGTCAGCTAATACCAGAGTTAGAACTTCTGCCAGAAAAAGAGA
AGGAGAAAGAGAAGGAAAAAGAAGATGATGAAGAGGAAGAGGATGAAGATGCATCAGGGGGCGATCAAGA
TCAGGAAGAAAGAAGATGGAACAAAAGGACTCAGCAGATGCTTCATGGTCTTCAGCGTGCTCTTGCTAAA
ACTGGAGCTGAATCTATCAGTTTGCTTGAGTTATGTCGAAATACGAACAGAAAACAAGCTGCCGCAAAGT
TCTACAGCTTCTTGGTTCTTAAAAAGCAGCAAGCTATTGAGCTGACACAGGAAGAACCGTACAGTGACAT
CATCGCAACACCTGGACCAAGGTTCCATATTATATAAGGTACCGCGGGCCCGGGATCCACCGGATCTAGA
TAACTGA
