>Addgene plasmid #54247 | mEmerald-Rad21-C-18 | addgene partial sequence | sequence record 92592 | EGFP-C 5'-CATGGTCCTGCTGGAGTTCGTG-3'
AGCTGTACAAGTCCGGACTCAGATCTCGAGGAAGCGGCGGATCTGGGTCCGGCAGCTCCGGCAGCTTCTA
CGCACATTTTGTTCTCAGTAAAAGAGGGCCTCTGGCCAAAATTTGGCTAGCGGCCCATTGGGATAAGAAG
CTAACCAAAGCCCATGTGTTCGAGTGTAATTTAGAGAGCAGCGTGGAGAGTATCATCTCACCAAAGGTGA
AAATGGCATTACGGACATCAGGACATCTCTTACTGGGAGTAGTTCGAATCTATCACAGGAAAGCCAAATA
CCTTCTTGCAGACTGTAATGAAGCATTCATTAAGATAAAGATGGCTTTTCGGCCAGGTGTGGTTGACCTG
CCTGAGGAAAATCGGGAAGCAGCTTATAATGCCATTACTTTACCTGAAGAATTTCATGACTTTGATCAGC
CACTGCCTGACTTAGATGACATCGATGTGGCCCAGCAGTTCAGCTTGAATCAGAGTAGAGTGGAAGAGAT
AACCATGAGAGAAGAAGTTGGGAACATCAGTATTTTACAAGAAAATGATTTTGGTGATTTTGGAATGGAT
GATCGTGAGATAATGAGAGAAGGCAGTGCTTTTGAGGATGACGACATGTTAGTAAGCACTACTACTTCTA
ACCTCCTATTAGAGTCTGAACAGAGCACCAGCAATCTGAATGAGAAAATTAACCATTTAGAATATGAAGA
TCAATATAAGGATGATAATTTTGGAGAAGGAAATGATGGTGGAATATTAGATGACAAACTTATTAGTAAT
AATGATGGCGGTATCTTTGATGATCCCCCTGCCCTCTCTGAGGCAGGGGTGATGTTGCCAGAGCAGCCTG
CACATGACGATATGGATGAGGATGATAATGTATCAATGG
