[The description below was written by a language model from this plasmid's Addgene catalogue record.]
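Description:
mEmerald-Rad21-C-18 is a mammalian expression plasmid built on the mEmerald-C1 backbone (about 4.75 kb without the insert), a C1-type fluorescent protein fusion vector. It is maintained as a high-copy plasmid in E. coli under kanamycin selection. It also carries a neomycin resistance marker, so transfected mammalian cells can be selected with G418, for example to derive stable lines. The record does not list the origin of replication or give a feature table, so finer details of the backbone are not documented here, although the 3′ sequencing primer implies an SV40 polyadenylation signal downstream of the insert.

The payload is human RAD21, corresponding to the listed human reference transcript, expressed from the CMV promoter as a fusion with mEmerald at its N terminus. The fluorescent protein is supplied by the backbone and Rad21 is placed at its C-terminal end. The "18" in the name probably denotes the length of the linker between the two parts, but the record does not say so. RAD21 (also known as SCC1 or MCD1) is a core subunit of the cohesin complex that holds sister chromatids together. mEmerald is a bright green GFP variant, recorded here with excitation at 487 nm and emission at 509 nm.

The depositor lists the fusion's localization as centromeric. The construct therefore serves as a fluorescent marker for imaging Rad21 and cohesin distribution in live or fixed mammalian cells by fluorescence microscopy. The cloning method is recorded as unknown.
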