Addgene plasmid #54247: mEmerald-Rad21-C-18
Purpose: Localization: Centromere, Excitation: 487, Emission: 509
Depositing lab: Michael Davidson. Depositing organization: Florida State University, Tallahassee.
Backbone
  Vector backbone: mEmerald-C1
  Backbone size w/o insert (bp): 4750
  Vector type: Mammalian Expression
  Selectable markers: Neomycin (select with G418)
Growth in bacteria
  Bacterial resistance: Kanamycin, 50 μg/mL
  Growth temperature: 37°C
  Growth strain: DH5alpha
  Copy number: High Copy
Gene/Insert
  Gene/Insert name: Rad21 (alt name: NM_006265.2)
  Species: H. sapiens (human)
  Entrez Gene: RAD21 (a.k.a. CDLS4, HR21, HRAD21, MCD1, MGS, NXP1, SCC1, hHR21)
  Promoter: CMV
  Tag / fusion protein: mEmerald (N terminal on backbone)
  Cloning method: Unknown
  Sequencing primers: 5′ CMV-F; 3′ SV40pA-R
Terms and licenses: Academic/Nonprofit Terms; Industry Terms
Depositor comments: . Excitation = 487; Emission = 509. Localization data: Centromere
How to cite: mEmerald-Rad21-C-18 was a gift from Michael Davidson (Addgene plasmid # 54247 ; http://n2t.net/addgene:54247 ; RRID:Addgene_54247)
